Addgene plasmid #117239: Cry2L348F(1-531)-mCh-BAXS184E
Purpose: Light activated recruitment of BAX in mammalian cells with Cry2/CIB optogenetic switch
Depositing lab: Robert Hughes. Depositing organization: East Carolina University. Publication: Imaging of morphological and biochemical hallmarks of apoptosis with optimized optogenetic tools. Godwin WC, Hoffmann GF, Gray TJ, Hughes RM. J Biol Chem. 2019 Nov 8;294(45):16918-16929. doi: 10.1074/jbc.RA119.009141. Epub 2019 Oct 3. PubMed 31582560.
Backbone
  Vector backbone: pmCherry-N1
  Backbone manufacturer: Clontech
  Backbone size w/o insert (bp): 4018
  Total vector size (bp): 6937
  Vector type: Mammalian Expression
  Selectable markers: Neomycin (select with G418)
Growth in bacteria
  Bacterial resistance: Kanamycin, 50 μg/mL
  Growth temperature: 37°C
  Growth strain: DH5alpha
  Copy number: High Copy
Gene/Insert
  Gene/Insert name: Cry2531.L348F-mCh-BAXS184E (alt name: Cryptochrome2L348F(1-531)-mCherry-BAXS184E)
  Species: H. sapiens (human), A. thaliana (mustard weed)
  Insert size (bp): 2919
Terms and licenses: Academic/Nonprofit Terms; Industry Terms: Not Available to Industry
Depositor comments: Please visit https://www.biorxiv.org/content/10.1101/551788v3 for bioRxiv preprint.
How to cite: Cry2L348F(1-531)-mCh-BAXS184E was a gift from Robert Hughes (Addgene plasmid # 117239 ; http://n2t.net/addgene:117239 ; RRID:Addgene_117239)
