[The description below was written by a language model from this plasmid's Addgene catalogue record and pLannotate feature annotations shown in this document.]
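Description:
Cry2L348F(1-531)-mCh-BAXS184E is a mammalian expression plasmid built on the Clontech pmCherry-N1 backbone. It is propagated in E. coli at high copy from a ColE1/pUC-type origin and also carries an f1 phage origin. A single NeoR/KanR (Tn5 aminoglycoside phosphotransferase) gene serves both hosts: a bacterial bla-type promoter drives kanamycin resistance in bacteria, and the adjacent SV40 enhancer/early promoter, with an HSV TK polyadenylation signal downstream, allows G418 selection in mammalian cells. The catalogue lists a total size of 6,937 bp, whereas the sequenced record behind the feature table is 6,877 nt, a small discrepancy the record does not explain.

The payload is a single fusion open reading frame expressed from the human CMV immediate-early enhancer and promoter and terminated by the SV40 poly(A) signal. It consists of an N-terminal portion of Arabidopsis thaliana cryptochrome 2 (residues 1-531 with an L348F substitution, according to the name), followed by the red fluorescent protein mCherry and then human BAX carrying an S184E substitution. The annotation tool marks only the photolyase homology region (CRY2PHR) of the Cry2 segment, and the stretch between that feature and mCherry presumably holds the additional Cry2 residues. Cry2 binds its partner CIB1 on exposure to blue light, so this construct acts as the recruitable half of a Cry2/CIB optogenetic switch, with the CIB partner supplied separately. BAX is a pro-apoptotic protein that acts at the mitochondrial outer membrane to release cytochrome c. The stated purpose is light-activated recruitment of BAX in mammalian cells, with mCherry allowing the fusion's relocalisation to be imaged. The associated publication concerns imaging morphological and biochemical hallmarks of apoptosis. The record does not state the functional rationale for either point mutation.
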