Features (pLannotate 1.2.2; 17 found; start..end, strand, type, name):
     61..364     +  enhancer       CMV enhancer: human cytomegalovirus immediate early enhancer
    365..568     +  promoter       CMV promoter: human cytomegalovirus (CMV) immediate early promoter
    591..618     +  misc_feature   MCS (fragment): multiple cloning site
    619..2112    +  CDS            CRY2PHR: N-terminal photolyase homology region of Arabidopsis thaliana cryptochrome 2 binds to CIB1 upon exposure to blue light (Kennedy et al., 2010)
   2212..2228    +  misc_feature   MCS (fragment): multiple cloning site
   2236..2943    +  CDS            mCherry: mCherry is a basic (constitutively fluorescent) red fluorescent protein published in 2004, derived from Discosoma sp.. It is reported to be a very rapidly-maturing monomer with low acid sensitivity.
   2962..3537    +  CDS            BAX: BAX_HUMAN - Also known as BCL2L4. Experimental evidence at protein level: Swiss-Prot protein existence level 1. Plays a role in the mitochondrial apoptotic process. Under normal conditions, BAX is largely cytosolic via constant retrotranslocation from mitochondria to the cytosol mediated by BCL2L1/Bcl-xL, which avoids accumulation of toxic BAX levels at the mitochondrial outer membrane (MOM) (PubMed:21458670). Under stress conditions, undergoes a conformation change that causes translocation to the mitochondrion membrane, leading to the release of cytochrome c that then triggers apoptosis. Pro
   3559..3642    +  CDS            large T antigen (fragment): large T antigen from SV40 (simian virus 40)
   3665..3786    +  polyA_signal   SV40 poly(A) signal: SV40 polyadenylation signal
   3820..4248    -  rep_origin     f1 ori (sequence partly withheld): f1 bacteriophage origin of replication; arrow indicates direction of (+) strand synthesis
   4275..4379    +  promoter       AmpR promoter: bla
   4381..4738    +  promoter       SV40 promoter: SV40 enhancer and early promoter
   4773..5567    +  CDS            NeoR/KanR: aminoglycoside phosphotransferase from Tn5; aph(3')-II (or nptII); confers resistance to neomycin, kanamycin, and G418 (Geneticin®)
   5588..5740    +  CDS            ble (fragment): BLE_KLEPN - Experimental evidence at protein level: Swiss-Prot protein existence level 1. Binding protein with a strong affinity to the bleomycin family of antibiotics. Binds to CL990; an antimitotic-antibiotic compound. From Klebsiella pneumoniae.
   5799..5846    +  polyA_signal   HSV TK poly(A) signal: herpes simplex virus thymidine kinase polyadenylation signal (Cole and Stacy, 1985)
   5937..5953    -  polyA_signal   bGH poly(A) signal (fragment): bovine growth hormone polyadenylation signal
   6175..6763    +  rep_origin     ori: high-copy-number ColE1/pMB1/pBR322/pUC origin of replication
>Addgene plasmid #117239 | Cry2L348F(1-531)-mCh-BAXS184E | addgene full sequence | sequence record 226738 | Addgene NGS Result
TAGTTATTAATAGTAATCAATTACGGGGTCATTAGTTCATAGCCCATATATGGAGTTCCGCGTTACATAA
CTTACGGTAAATGGCCCGCCTGGCTGACCGCCCAACGACCCCCGCCCATTGACGTCAATAATGACGTATG
TTCCCATAGTAACGCCAATAGGGACTTTCCATTGACGTCAATGGGTGGAGTATTTACGGTAAACTGCCCA
CTTGGCAGTACATCAAGTGTATCATATGCCAAGTACGCCCCCTATTGACGTCAATGACGGTAAATGGCCC
GCCTGGCATTATGCCCAGTACATGACCTTATGGGACTTTCCTACTTGGCAGTACATCTACGTATTAGTCA
TCGCTATTACCATGGTGATGCGGTTTTGGCAGTACATCAATGGGCGTGGATAGCGGTTTGACTCACGGGG
ATTTCCAAGTCTCCACCCCATTGACGTCAATGGGAGTTTGTTTTGGCACCAAAATCAACGGGACTTTCCA
AAATGTCGTAACAACTCCGCCCCATTGACGCAAATGGGCGGTAGGCGTGTACGGTGGGAGGTCTATATAA
GCAGAGCTGGTTTAGTGAACCGTCAGATCCGCTAGCGCTACCGGACTCAGATCTCGAGATGAAGATGGAC
AAAAAGACTATAGTTTGGTTTAGAAGAGACCTAAGGATTGAGGATAATCCTGCATTAGCAGCAGCTGCTC
ACGAAGGATCTGTTTTTCCTGTCTTCATTTGGTGTCCTGAAGAAGAAGGACAGTTTTATCCTGGAAGAGC
TTCAAGATGGTGGATGAAACAATCACTTGCTCACTTATCTCAATCCTTGAAGGCTCTTGGATCTGACCTC
ACTTTAATCAAAACCCACAACACGATTTCAGCGATCTTGGATTGTATCCGCGTTACCGGTGCTACAAAAG
TCGTCTTTAACCACCTCTATGATCCTGTTTCGTTAGTTCGGGACCATACCGTAAAGGAGAAGCTGGTGGA
ACGTGGGATCTCTGTGCAAAGCTACAATGGAGATCTATTGTATGAACCGTGGGAGATATACTGCGAAAAG
GGCAAACCTTTTACGAGTTTCAATTCTTACTGGAAGAAATGCTTAGATATGTCGATTGAATCCGTTATGC
TTCCTCCTCCTTGGCGGTTGATGCCAATAACTGCAGCGGCTGAAGCGATTTGGGCGTGTTCGATTGAAGA
ACTAGGGCTGGAGAATGAGGCCGAGAAACCGAGCAATGCGTTGTTAACTAGAGCTTGGTCTCCAGGATGG
AGCAATGCTGATAAGTTACTAAATGAGTTCATCGAGAAGCAGTTGATAGATTATGCAAAGAACAGCAAGA
AAGTTGTTGGGAATTCTACTTCACTACTTTCTCCGTATCTCCATTTCGGGGAAATAAGCGTCAGACACGT
TTTCCAGTGTGCCCGGATGAAACAAATTATATGGGCAAGAGATAAGAACAGTGAAGGAGAAGAAAGTGCA
GATCTTTTTCTTAGGGGAATCGGTTTAAGAGAGTATTCTCGGTATATATGTTTCAACTTCCCGTTTACTC
ACGAGCAATCGTTGTTGAGTCATCTTCGGTTTTTCCCTTGGGATGCTGATGTTGATAAGTTCAAGGCCTG
GAGACAAGGCAGGACCGGTTATCCGTTGGTGGATGCCGGAATGAGAGAGTTTTGGGCTACCGGATGGATG
CATAACAGAATAAGAGTGATTGTTTCAAGCTTTGCTGTGAAGTTTCTTCTCCTTCCATGGAAATGGGGAA
TGAAGTATTTCTGGGATACACTTTTGGATGCTGATTTGGAATGTGACATCCTTGGCTGGCAGTATATCTC
TGGGAGTATCCCCGATGGCCACGAGCTTGATCGCTTGGACAATCCCGCGTTACAAGGCGCCAAATATGAC
CCAGAAGGTGAGTACATAAGGCAATGGCTTCCCGAGCTTGCGAGATTGCCAACTGAATGGATCCATCATC
CATGGGACGCTCCTTTAACCGTACTCAAAGCTTCTGGTGTGGAACTCGGAACAAACTATGCGAAACCCAT
TGTAGACATCGACACAGCTCGTGAGCTACTAGCTAAAGCTATTTCAAGAACCCGTGAAGCACAGATCATG
ATCGGAGCAGCACCTGATGAGATTGTAGCAGATAGCTTCGAGGCCTTAGGGGCTAATACCATTAAAGAAC
CTGGTCTTTGCCCATCTGTGTCTTCTAATGACCAACAAGTAGCCCGGGATCCACCGGTCGCCACCATGGT
GAGCAAGGGCGAGGAGGATAACATGGCCATCATCAAGGAGTTCATGCGCTTCAAGGTGCACATGGAGGGC
TCCGTGAACGGCCACGAGTTCGAGATCGAGGGCGAGGGCGAGGGCCGCCCCTACGAGGGCACCCAGACCG
CCAAGCTGAAGGTGACCAAGGGTGGCCCCCTGCCCTTCGCCTGGGACATCCTGTCCCCTCAGTTCATGTA
CGGCTCCAAGGCCTACGTGAAGCACCCCGCCGACATCCCCGACTACTTGAAGCTGTCCTTCCCCGAGGGC
TTCAAGTGGGAGCGCGTGATGAACTTCGAGGACGGCGGCGTGGTGACCGTGACCCAGGACTCCTCCCTGC
AGGACGGCGAGTTCATCTACAAGGTGAAGCTGCGCGGCACCAACTTCCCCTCCGACGGCCCCGTAATGCA
GAAGAAGACCATGGGCTGGGAGGCCTCCTCCGAGCGGATGTACCCCGAGGACGGCGCCCTGAAGGGCGAG
ATCAAGCAGAGGCTGAAGCTGAAGGACGGCGGCCACTACGACGCTGAGGTCAAGACCACCTACAAGGCCA
AGAAGCCCGTGCAGCTGCCCGGCGCCTACAACGTCAACATCAAGTTGGACATCACCTCCCACAACGAGGA
CTACACCATCGTGGAACAGTACGAACGCGCCGAGGGCCGCCACTCCACCGGCGGCATGGACGAGCTGTAC
AAGGGCGGCAGCGGCGGCGGCATGGACGGGTCCGGGGAGCAGCCCAGAGGCGGGGGGCCCACCAGCTCTG
AGCAGATCATGAAGACAGGGGCCCTTTTGCTTCAGGGTTTCATCCAGGATCGAGCAGGGCGAATGGGGGG
GGAGGCACCCGAGCTGGCCCTGGACCCGGTGCCTCAGGATGCGTCCACCAAGAAGCTGAGCGAGTGTCTC
AAGCGCATCGGGGACGAACTGGACAGTAACATGGAGCTGCAGAGGATGATTGCCGCCGTGGACACAGACT
CCCCCCGAGAGGTCTTTTTCCGAGTGGCAGCTGACATGTTTTCTGACGGCAACTTCAACTGGGGCCGGGT
TGTCGCCCTTTTCTACTTTGCCAGCAAACTGGTGCTCAAGGCCCTGTGCACCAAGGTGCCGGAACTGATC
AGAACCATCATGGGCTGGACATTGGACTTCCTCCGGGAGCGGCTGTTGGGCTGGATCCAAGACCAGGGTG
GTTGGGACGGCCTCCTCTCCTACTTTGGGACGCCCACGTGGCAGACCGTGACCATCTTTGTGGCGGGAGT
GCTCACCGCCGAGCTCACCATCTGGAAGAAGATGGGCTAATGAGCGGCCGCGACTCTAGATCATAATCAG
CCATACCACATTTGTAGAGGTTTTACTTGCTTTAAAAAACCTCCCACACCTCCCCCTGAACCTGAAACAT
AAAATGAATGCAATTGTTGTTGTTAACTTGTTTATTGCAGCTTATAATGGTTACAAATAAAGCAATAGCA
TCACAAATTTCACAAATAAAGCATTTTTTTCACTGCATTCTAGTTGTGGTTTGTCCAAACTCATCAATGT
ATCTTAAGGCGTAAATTGTAAGCGTTAATATTTTGTTAAAATTCGCGTTAAATTTTTGTTAAATCAGCTC
ATTTTTTAACCAATAGGCCGAAATCGGCAAAATCCCTTATAAATCAAAAGAATAGACCGAGATAGGGT
[37 nt withheld, positions 3919-3955]
AAAGAACGTGGACTCCAACGTCAAAGG
[49 nt withheld, positions 3983-4031]
T
[91 nt withheld, positions 4033-4123]
G
[124 nt withheld, positions 4125-4248]
CAGGTGGCACTTTTCGGGGAAATGTGCGCGGAACCCCTATTTGTTTATTTTTCTAAATACATTCAAATAT
GTATCCGCTCATGAGACAATAACCCTGATAAATGCTTCAATAATATTGAAAAAGGAAGAGTCCTGAGGCG
GAAAGAACCAGCTGTGGAATGTGTGTCAGTTAGGGTGTGGAAAGTCCCCAGGCTCCCCAGCAGGCAGAAG
TATGCAAAGCATGCATCTCAATTAGTCAGCAACCAGGTGTGGAAAGTCCCCAGGCTCCCCAGCAGGCAGA
AGTATGCAAAGCATGCATCTCAATTAGTCAGCAACCATAGTCCCGCCCCTAACTCCGCCCATCCCGCCCC
TAACTCCGCCCAGTTCCGCCCATTCTCCGCCCCATGGCTGACTAATTTTTTTTATTTATGCAGAGGCCGA
GGCCGCCTCGGCCTCTGAGCTATTCCAGAAGTAGTGAGGAGGCTTTTTTGGAGGCCTAGGCTTTTGCAAA
GATCGATCAAGAGACAGGATGAGGATCGTTTCGCATGATTGAACAAGATGGATTGCACGCAGGTTCTCCG
GCCGCTTGGGTGGAGAGGCTATTCGGCTATGACTGGGCACAACAGACAATCGGCTGCTCTGATGCCGCCG
TGTTCCGGCTGTCAGCGCAGGGGCGCCCGGTTCTTTTTGTCAAGACCGACCTGTCCGGTGCCCTGAATGA
ACTGCAAGACGAGGCAGCGCGGCTATCGTGGCTGGCCACGACGGGCGTTCCTTGCGCAGCTGTGCTCGAC
GTTGTCACTGAAGCGGGAAGGGACTGGCTGCTATTGGGCGAAGTGCCGGGGCAGGATCTCCTGTCATCTC
ACCTTGCTCCTGCCGAGAAAGTATCCATCATGGCTGATGCAATGCGGCGGCTGCATACGCTTGATCCGGC
TACCTGCCCATTCGACCACCAAGCGAAACATCGCATCGAGCGAGCACGTACTCGGATGGAAGCCGGTCTT
GTCGATCAGGATGATCTGGACGAAGAGCATCAGGGGCTCGCGCCAGCCGAACTGTTCGCCAGGCTCAAGG
CGAGCATGCCCGACGGCGAGGATCTCGTCGTGACCCATGGCGATGCCTGCTTGCCGAATATCATGGTGGA
AAATGGCCGCTTTTCTGGATTCATCGACTGTGGCCGGCTGGGTGTGGCGGACCGCTATCAGGACATAGCG
TTGGCTACCCGTGATATTGCTGAAGAGCTTGGCGGCGAATGGGCTGACCGCTTCCTCGTGCTTTACGGTA
TCGCCGCTCCCGATTCGCAGCGCATCGCCTTCTATCGCCTTCTTGACGAGTTCTTCTGAGCGGGACTCTG
GGGTTCGAAATGACCGACCAAGCGACGCCCAACCTGCCATCACGAGATTTCGATTCCACCGCCGCCTTCT
ATGAAAGGTTGGGCTTCGGAATCGTTTTCCGGGACGCCGGCTGGATGATCCTCCAGCGCGGGGATCTCAT
GCTGGAGTTCTTCGCCCACCCTAGGGGGAGGCTAACTGAAACACGGAAGGAGACAATACCGGAAGGAACC
CGCGCTATGACGGCAATAAAAAGACAGAATAAAACGCACGGTGTTGGGTCGTTTGTTCATAAACGCGGGG
TTCGGTCCCAGGGCTGGCACTCTGTCGATACCCCACCGAGACCCCATTGGGGCCAATACGCCCGCGTTTC
TTCCTTTTCCCCACCCCACCCCCCAAGTTCGGGTGAAGGCCCAGGGCTCGCAGCCAACGTCGGGGCGGCA
GGCCCTGCCATAGCCTCAGGTTACTCATATATACTTTAGATTGATTTAAAACTTCATTTTTAATTTAAAA
GGATCTAGGTGAAGATCCTTTTTGATAATCTCATGACCAAAATCCCTTAACGTGAGTTTTCGTTCCACTG
AGCGTCAGACCCCGTAGAAAAGATCAAAGGATCTTCTTGAGATCCTTTTTTTCTGCGCGTAATCTGCTGC
TTGCAAACAAAAAAACCACCGCTACCAGCGGTGGTTTGTTTGCCGGATCAAGAGCTACCAACTCTTTTTC
CGAAGGTAACTGGCTTCAGCAGAGCGCAGATACCAAATACTGTTCTTCTAGTGTAGCCGTAGTTAGGCCA
CCACTTCAAGAACTCTGTAGCACCGCCTACATACCTCGCTCTGCTAATCCTGTTACCAGTGGCTGCTGCC
AGTGGCGATAAGTCGTGTCTTACCGGGTTGGACTCAAGACGATAGTTACCGGATAAGGCGCAGCGGTCGG
GCTGAACGGGGGGTTCGTGCACACAGCCCAGCTTGGAGCGAACGACCTACACCGAACTGAGATACCTACA
GCGTGAGCTATGAGAAAGCGCCACGCTTCCCGAAGGGAGAAAGGCGGACAGGTATCCGGTAAGCGGCAGG
GTCGGAACAGGAGAGCGCACGAGGGAGCTTCCAGGGGGAAACGCCTGGTATCTTTATAGTCCTGTCGGGT
TTCGCCACCTCTGACTTGAGCGTCGATTTTTGTGATGCTCGTCAGGGGGGCGGAGCCTATGGAAAAACGC
CAGCAACGCGGCCTTTTTACGGTTCCTGGCCTTTTGCTGGCCTTTTGCTCACATGTTCTTTCCTGCGTTA
TCCCCTGATTCTGTGGATAACCGTATTACCGCCATGCAT
